Addgene plasmid #70703: MSP2262
Purpose: Bacterial expression plasmid for Sa-dCas9 (D10A/H557A) & sgRNA targeted to site 1: T7-humanSadCas9-NLS-3xFLAG-T7-Sa-sgRNA(84) #1
Depositing lab: Keith Joung. Depositing organization: Massachusetts General Hospital. Publication: Broadening the targeting range of Staphylococcus aureus CRISPR-Cas9 by modifying PAM recognition. Kleinstiver BP, Prew MS, Tsai SQ, Nguyen NT, Topkar VV, Zheng Z, Joung JK. Nat Biotechnol. 2015 Nov 2. doi: 10.1038/nbt.3404. PubMed 26524662.
Backbone
  Vector backbone: pACYCDuet-1
  Backbone manufacturer: EMD Millipore
  Vector type: Bacterial Expression, CRISPR
Growth in bacteria
  Bacterial resistance: Chloramphenicol, 25 μg/mL
  Growth temperature: 37°C
  Growth strain: DH5alpha
  Copy number: Low Copy
Gene/Insert 1
  Gene/Insert name: mammalian codon-optimized Staphylococcus aureus dCas9 (alt name: nuclease deactivated SauCas9)
  Species: S. aureus
  Mutation: D10A & H557A in SaCas9
  Promoter: T7
  Tag / fusion protein: NLS-3xFLAG (C terminal on insert)
  Cloning method: Unknown
  Sequencing primers: 5′ ACYCDuetUP1; 3′ oBK390 (5'-GCAAATTCGACCCGGTCGTCG-3')
Gene/Insert 2
  Gene/Insert name: SaCas9 sgRNA (+84)
  Promoter: T7
  Cloning method: Unknown
  Sequencing primers: 5′ DuetDOWN1; 3′ T7-term
Terms and licenses: Academic/Nonprofit Terms; Industry Terms: Not Available to Industry
Depositor comments: For this plasmid, the sequence of the sgRNA spacer is GGGCACGGGCAGCTTGCCGG. The length of the sgRNA (not including the spacer sequence) is 84 nucleotides, where this truncated repeat/anti-repeat sgRNA is similar to that described previously by Ran et al., Nature 2015 (PubMed ID: 25830891) and conveys higher activity than the canonical full length sgRNA.
How to cite: MSP2262 was a gift from Keith Joung (Addgene plasmid # 70703 ; http://n2t.net/addgene:70703 ; RRID:Addgene_70703)
