[The description below was written by a language model from this plasmid's Addgene catalogue record and pLannotate feature annotations shown in this document.]
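Description:
MSP2262 is a 7,092 bp bacterial expression and CRISPR plasmid built on the pACYCDuet-1 backbone, designed to co-express a catalytically dead Staphylococcus aureus Cas9 and its guide RNA in E. coli. It replicates from the p15A origin, which keeps it at low copy and makes it compatible with a second plasmid carrying a ColE1-type origin. Selection is by chloramphenicol resistance, conferred by the cat gene under its own promoter. The backbone also carries lacI with its native promoter. Short annotated matches to TcR, IS1 and the RSF origin appear to be backbone remnants or partial homologies rather than functional elements.

The first Duet cassette uses a T7 promoter followed by a lac operator and the T7 gene 10 ribosome binding site to drive a mammalian codon-optimized SaCas9 open reading frame. This carries the D10A and H557A mutations, which abolish nuclease activity while retaining RNA-guided DNA binding, and it is fused at its C-terminus to an NLS and a 3xFLAG epitope. Expression therefore depends on T7 RNA polymerase in the host, and the lac operator/LacI pair makes it IPTG-inducible. Immediately downstream, a second T7 promoter transcribes an SaCas9 sgRNA consisting of a 20-nt spacer against "site 1" and a truncated 84-nt repeat/anti-repeat scaffold, ending at a T7 terminator. The depositor reports that this scaffold gives higher activity than the full-length form. The small mVenus-fragment hit between the promoter and scaffold coincides with the spacer position and probably reflects the spacer sequence, not a coding element.

The plasmid comes from work on altering SaCas9 PAM recognition. The record does not state its exact role, but a nuclease-dead control for bacterial assays is plausible.
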