Features (pLannotate 1.2.2; 19 found; start..end, strand, type, name):
      3..27      +  protein_bind   lac operator: The lac repressor binds to the lac operator to inhibit transcription in E. coli. This inhibition can be relieved by adding lactose or isopropyl-β-D-thiogalactopyranoside (IPTG). lac repressor encoded by lacI
     42..64      +  RBS            RBS: efficient ribosome binding site from bacteriophage T7 gene 10 (Olins and Rangwala, 1989)
     77..3232    +  CDS            cas9: CAS9_STAAU - Experimental evidence at protein level: Swiss-Prot protein existence level 1. CRISPR (clustered regularly interspaced short palindromic repeat) is an adaptive immune system that provides protection against mobile genetic elements (viruses, transposable elements and conjugative plasmids). CRISPR clusters contain spacers, sequences complementary to antecedent mobile elements, and target invading nucleic acids. CRISPR clusters are transcribed and processed into CRISPR RNA (crRNA). In type II CRISPR systems correct processing of pre-crRNA requires a trans- encoded small RNA (tracrRNA)
   3266..3331    +  CDS            3xFLAG: three tandem FLAG® epitope tags, followed by an enterokinase cleavage site
   3401..3419    +  promoter       T7 promoter: promoter for bacteriophage T7 RNA polymerase
   3419..3438    -  CDS            VN155(I152L) (fragment): improved N-terminal fragment of mVenus for use in bimolecular fluorescence complementation (BiFC) (Kodama and Hu, 2010)
   3464..3522    +  misc_RNA       Sa gRNA scaffold (fragment): guide RNA scaffold for the Staphylococcus aureus CRISPR/Cas9 system
   3545..3592    +  terminator     T7 terminator: transcription terminator for bacteriophage T7 RNA polymerase
   3816..4472    -  CDS            cat: CAT_ECOLX - Experimental evidence at protein level: Swiss-Prot protein existence level 1. This enzyme is an effector of chloramphenicol resistance in bacteria. From Escherichia coli. This protein is used as a marker in many commonly used cloning vectors, such as pACYC184.
   4473..4575    -  promoter       cat promoter: promoter of the E. coli cat gene encoding chloramphenicol acetyltransferase
   4696..4839    +  mobile_element IS1 (fragment): prokaryotic transposable element IS1
   4958..5013    -  rep_origin     RSF ori (fragment): Plasmids containing the RSF 1030 origin of replication can be propagated in E. coli cells that contain additional plasmids with compatible origins.
   5101..5645    -  rep_origin     p15A ori: Plasmids containing the medium-copy-number p15A origin of replication can be propagated in E. coli cells that contain a second plasmid with the ColE1 origin.
   5757..5821    -  CDS            TcR (fragment): tetracycline efflux protein; tet; confers resistance to tetracycline
   5836..5857    -  protein_bind   CAP binding site: CAP binding activates transcription in the presence of cAMP. E. coli catabolite activator protein
   5870..6952    -  CDS            lacI: lac repressor; lacI; The lac repressor binds to the lac operator to inhibit transcription in E. coli. This inhibition can be relieved by adding lactose or isopropyl-β-D-thiogalactopyranoside (IPTG).
   6953..7030    -  promoter       lacI promoter: lacI
   7038..7073    -  CDS            TcR (fragment): tetracycline efflux protein; tet; confers resistance to tetracycline
   7076..2       +  promoter       T7 promoter (across the origin): promoter for bacteriophage T7 RNA polymerase
>Addgene plasmid #70703 | MSP2262 | depositor full sequence | sequence record 127765 | MSP2262 sequence 7092 bps
GGGGAATTGTGAGCGGATAACAATTCCCCTGTAGAAATAATTTTGTTTAACTTTAATAAGGAGATATACC
ATGGGCAAACGGAACTACATCCTGGGGCTTGCCATTGGGATAACCAGCGTTGGCTACGGAATTATTGATT
ATGAGACACGCGATGTGATTGACGCCGGGGTTAGGCTGTTCAAAGAGGCCAACGTTGAAAACAACGAGGG
AAGACGGAGTAAGCGCGGAGCAAGAAGACTCAAGCGCAGACGGAGACATCGGATTCAGAGGGTGAAAAAG
CTGCTCTTCGATTACAATCTCCTGACCGATCATAGTGAGCTGAGCGGAATCAACCCCTACGAGGCGCGAG
TGAAAGGGCTTTCCCAGAAGCTGTCCGAAGAGGAGTTCTCCGCCGCGTTGCTGCACCTGGCCAAACGGAG
GGGGGTTCACAATGTAAACGAAGTGGAGGAGGACACGGGCAATGAACTTAGTACGAAAGAACAGATCAGT
AGGAACTCTAAGGCTCTCGAAGAGAAATACGTCGCTGAGTTGCAGCTTGAGAGACTGAAAAAAGACGGCG
AAGTACGCGGATCTATTAATAGGTTCAAGACTTCAGATTACGTAAAGGAAGCCAAGCAGCTCCTGAAAGT
ACAGAAAGCGTACCATCAGCTCGATCAGAGCTTCATCGATACCTACATAGATTTGCTGGAGACACGGAGG
ACATACTACGAGGGCCCAGGGGAAGGATCTCCTTTTGGGTGGAAGGACATCAAGGAATGGTACGAGATGC
TTATGGGACATTGTACATATTTTCCGGAGGAGCTCAGGAGCGTCAAGTACGCCTACAATGCCGACCTGTA
CAATGCCCTCAATGACCTCAATAACCTCGTGATTACCAGGGACGAGAACGAGAAGCTGGAGTACTATGAA
AAGTTCCAGATTATCGAGAATGTGTTTAAGCAGAAGAAGAAGCCGACACTTAAGCAGATTGCAAAGGAAA
TCCTCGTGAATGAGGAAGATATCAAGGGATACAGAGTGACAAGTACAGGCAAGCCCGAGTTCACAAATCT
GAAGGTGTACCACGATATTAAGGACATAACCGCACGAAAGGAGATAATCGAAAACGCTGAGCTCCTCGAT
CAGATCGCAAAAATTCTTACCATCTACCAGTCTAGTGAGGACATTCAGGAGGAACTGACTAATCTGAACA
GTGAGCTCACCCAAGAGGAAATTGAGCAGATTTCAAACCTGAAAGGCTACACCGGGACGCACAATCTGAG
CCTCAAAGCAATCAACCTCATTCTGGATGAACTTTGGCACACAAATGACAACCAAATTGCCATATTCAAC
CGCCTGAAACTGGTGCCAAAAAAAGTGGATCTGTCACAGCAAAAGGAAATCCCTACAACCTTGGTTGACG
ATTTTATTCTGTCCCCCGTTGTCAAGCGGAGCTTCATCCAGTCAATCAAGGTGATCAATGCCATCATTAA
AAAATACGGATTGCCAAACGATATAATTATCGAGCTTGCACGAGAGAAGAACTCAAAGGACGCCCAGAAG
ATGATTAACGAAATGCAGAAGCGCAACCGCCAGACAAACGAACGCATAGAGGAAATTATAAGAACAACCG
GCAAAGAGAATGCCAAGTATCTGATCGAGAAAATCAAGCTGCACGACATGCAAGAAGGCAAGTGCCTGTA
CTCTCTGGAAGCTATCCCACTCGAAGATCTGCTGAATAATCCATTCAATTACGAGGTGGACGCCATCATC
CCTAGATCCGTAAGCTTTGACAATTCCTTCAATAACAAAGTTCTGGTTAAACAGGAGGAAAATTCTAAAA
AAGGGAACCGGACCCCGTTCCAGTACCTGAGCTCCAGTGACAGCAAGATTAGCTACGAGACTTTTAAGAA
ACATATTCTGAATCTGGCCAAAGGCAAAGGCAGGATCAGCAAGACCAAGAAGGAGTACCTCCTCGAAGAA
CGCGACATTAACAGATTTAGTGTGCAGAAAGATTTCATCAACCGAAACCTTGTCGATACTCGGTACGCCA
CGAGAGGCCTGATGAATCTCCTCAGGAGCTACTTCCGCGTCAATAATCTGGACGTTAAAGTCAAGAGCAT
AAATGGGGGATTCACCAGCTTTCTGAGGAGAAAGTGGAAGTTTAAGAAGGAACGAAACAAAGGATACAAG
CACCATGCTGAGGATGCTTTGATCATCGCTAACGCGGACTTTATCTTTAAGGAATGGAAAAAGCTGGATA
AGGCAAAGAAAGTGATGGAAAACCAGATGTTCGAGGAGAAGCAGGCAGAGTCAATGCCTGAGATCGAGAC
AGAGCAGGAATACAAGGAAATTTTCATCACCCCTCATCAGATTAAACACATAAAGGACTTCAAAGACTAT
AAATACTCTCATAGGGTGGACAAAAAACCCAATCGCGAGCTCATTAATGACACCCTGTACTCAACACGGA
AGGATGATAAAGGTAATACCTTGATTGTGAATAATCTTAATGGATTGTATGACAAAGATAACGACAAGCT
CAAGAAGCTGATCAACAAGTCTCCAGAGAAGCTCCTTATGTATCACCACGACCCACAGACTTATCAGAAA
TTGAAACTGATCATGGAGCAATACGGGGATGAGAAGAACCCACTCTACAAATATTATGAGGAAACAGGTA
ATTACCTGACCAAGTACTCCAAGAAGGATAACGGACCAGTGATCAAAAAGATAAAGTACTATGGCAACAA
ACTTAATGCGCATTTGGACATAACTGACGATTACCCCAATTCTCGAAACAAGGTTGTGAAGCTCTCCCTG
AAGCCTTATAGATTTGACGTGTACCTGGATAATGGGGTTTATAAATTCGTCACCGTGAAAAATCTGGACG
TGATCAAAAAGGAGAACTATTATGAAGTAAACTCAAAGTGCTATGAGGAGGCGAAGAAGCTGAAGAAGAT
CTCCAATCAGGCCGAGTTCATCGCTTCCTTCTATAATAACGATCTCATCAAGATCAATGGAGAGCTTTAT
CGCGTCATTGGTGTGAACAATGACTTGCTGAACAGGATCGAAGTCAATATGATAGACATTACCTACCGGG
AGTATCTCGAAAACATGAATGATAAACGGCCGCCTCGCATCATCAAGACAATCGCATCTAAAACTCAGTC
AATAAAAAAGTACTCTACCGATATCCTGGGGAATCTCTATGAAGTGAAGTCAAAGAAGCACCCACAAATC
ATTAAAAAAGGTGGATCCCCCAAGAAGAAGAGGAAAGTCTCGAGCGACTACAAAGACCATGACGGTGATT
ATAAAGATCATGACATCGATTACAAGGATGACGATGACAAGTAAAGCGGCCGCATAATGCTTAAGTCGAA
CAGAAAGTAATCGTATTGTACACGGCCGCATAATCGAAATTAATACGACTCACTATAGGGGCACGGGCAG
CTTGCCGGGTTTTAGTACTCTGTAATGAAAATTACAGAATCTACTAAAACAAGGCAAAATGCCGTGTTTA
TCTCGTCAACTTGTTGGCGAGATTTTTTTTCCGCTGAGCAATAACTAGCATAACCCCTTGGGGCCTCTAA
ACGGGTCTTGAGGGGTTTTTTGCTGAAACCTCAGGCATTTGAGAAGCACACGGTCACACTGCTTCCGGTA
GTCAATAAACCGGTAAACCAGCAATAGACATAAGCGGCTATTTAACGACCCTGCCCTGAACCGACGACCG
GGTCGAATTTGCTTTCGAATTTCTGCCATTCATCCGCTTATTATCACTTATTCAGGCGTAGCAACCAGGC
GTTTAAGGGCACCAATAACTGCCTTAAAAAAATTACGCCCCGCCCTGCCACTCATCGCAGTACTGTTGTA
ATTCATTAAGCATTCTGCCGACATGGAAGCCATCACAAACGGCATGATGAACCTGAATCGCCAGCGGCAT
CAGCACCTTGTCGCCTTGCGTATAATATTTGCCCATAGTGAAAACGGGGGCGAAGAAGTTGTCCATATTG
GCCACGTTTAAATCAAAACTGGTGAAACTCACCCAGGGATTGGCTGAGACGAAAAACATATTCTCAATAA
ACCCTTTAGGGAAATAGGCCAGGTTTTCACCGTAACACGCCACATCTTGCGAATATATGTGTAGAAACTG
CCGGAAATCGTCGTGGTATTCACTCCAGAGCGATGAAAACGTTTCAGTTTGCTCATGGAAAACGGTGTAA
CAAGGGTGAACACTATCCCATATCACCAGCTCACCGTCTTTCATTGCCATACGGAACTCCGGATGAGCAT
TCATCAGGCGGGCAAGAATGTGAATAAAGGCCGGATAAAACTTGTGCTTATTTTTCTTTACGGTCTTTAA
AAAGGCCGTAATATCCAGCTGAACGGTCTGGTTATAGGTACATTGAGCAACTGACTGAAATGCCTCAAAA
TGTTCTTTACGATGCCATTGGGATATATCAACGGTGGTATATCCAGTGATTTTTTTCTCCATTTTAGCTT
CCTTAGCTCCTGAAAATCTCGATAACTCAAAAAATACGCCCGGTAGTGATCTTATTTCATTATGGTGAAA
GTTGGAACCTCTTACGTGCCGATCAACGTCTCATTTTCGCCAAAAGTTGGCCCAGGGCTTCCCGGTATCA
ACAGGGACACCAGGATTTATTTATTCTGCGAAGTGATCTTCCGTCACAGGTATTTATTCGGCGCAAAGTG
CGTCGGGTGATGCTGCCAACTTACTGATTTAGTGTATGATGGTGTTTTTGAGGTGCTCCAGTGGCTTCTG
TTTCTATCAGCTGTCCCTCCTGTTCAGCTACTGACGGGGTGGTGCGTAACGGCAAAAGCACCGCCGGACA
TCAGCGCTAGCGGAGTGTATACTGGCTTACTATGTTGGCACTGATGAGGGTGTCAGTGAAGTGCTTCATG
TGGCAGGAGAAAAAAGGCTGCACCGGTGCGTCAGCAGAATATGTGATACAGGATATATTCCGCTTCCTCG
CTCACTGACTCGCTACGCTCGGTCGTTCGACTGCGGCGAGCGGAAATGGCTTACGAACGGGGCGGAGATT
TCCTGGAAGATGCCAGGAAGATACTTAACAGGGAAGTGAGAGGGCCGCGGCAAAGCCGTTTTTCCATAGG
CTCCGCCCCCCTGACAAGCATCACGAAATCTGACGCTCAAATCAGTGGTGGCGAAACCCGACAGGACTAT
AAAGATACCAGGCGTTTCCCCTGGCGGCTCCCTCGTGCGCTCTCCTGTTCCTGCCTTTCGGTTTACCGGT
GTCATTCCGCTGTTATGGCCGCGTTTGTCTCATTCCACGCCTGACACTCAGTTCCGGGTAGGCAGTTCGC
TCCAAGCTGGACTGTATGCACGAACCCCCCGTTCAGTCCGACCGCTGCGCCTTATCCGGTAACTATCGTC
TTGAGTCCAACCCGGAAAGACATGCAAAAGCACCACTGGCAGCAGCCACTGGTAATTGATTTAGAGGAGT
TAGTCTTGAAGTCATGCGCCGGTTAAGGCTAAACTGAAAGGACAAGTTTTGGTGACTGCGCTCCTCCAAG
CCAGTTACCTCGGTTCAAAGAGTTGGTAGCTCAGAGAACCTTCGAAAAACCGCCCTGCAAGGCGGTTTTT
TCGTTTTCAGAGCAAGAGATTACGCGCAGACCAAAACGATCTCAAGAAGATCATCTTATTAATCAGATAA
AATATTTCTAGATTTCAGTGCAATTTATCTCTTCAAATGTAGCACCTGAAGTCAGCCCCATACGATATAA
GTTGTAATTCTCATGTTAGTCATGCCCCGCGCCCACCGGAAGGAGCTGACTGGGTTGAAGGCTCTCAAGG
GCATCGGTCGAGATCCCGGTGCCTAATGAGTGAGCTAACTTACATTAATTGCGTTGCGCTCACTGCCCGC
TTTCCAGTCGGGAAACCTGTCGTGCCAGCTGCATTAATGAATCGGCCAACGCGCGGGGAGAGGCGGTTTG
CGTATTGGGCGCCAGGGTGGTTTTTCTTTTCACCAGTGAGACGGGCAACAGCTGATTGCCCTTCACCGCC
TGGCCCTGAGAGAGTTGCAGCAAGCGGTCCACGCTGGTTTGCCCCAGCAGGCGAAAATCCTGTTTGATGG
TGGTTAACGGCGGGATATAACATGAGCTGTCTTCGGTATCGTCGTATCCCACTACCGAGATGTCCGCACC
AACGCGCAGCCCGGACTCGGTAATGGCGCGCATTGCGCCCAGCGCCATCTGATCGTTGGCAACCAGCATC
GCAGTGGGAACGATGCCCTCATTCAGCATTTGCATGGTTTGTTGAAAACCGGACATGGCACTCCAGTCGC
CTTCCCGTTCCGCTATCGGCTGAATTTGATTGCGAGTGAGATATTTATGCCAGCCAGCCAGACGCAGACG
CGCCGAGACAGAACTTAATGGGCCCGCTAACAGCGCGATTTGCTGGTGACCCAATGCGACCAGATGCTCC
ACGCCCAGTCGCGTACCGTCTTCATGGGAGAAAATAATACTGTTGATGGGTGTCTGGTCAGAGACATCAA
GAAATAACGCCGGAACATTAGTGCAGGCAGCTTCCACAGCAATGGCATCCTGGTCATCCAGCGGATAGTT
AATGATCAGCCCACTGACGCGTTGCGCGAGAAGATTGTGCACCGCCGCTTTACAGGCTTCGACGCCGCTT
CGTTCTACCATCGACACCACCACGCTGGCACCCAGTTGATCGGCGCGAGATTTAATCGCCGCGACAATTT
GCGACGGCGCGTGCAGGGCCAGACTGGAGGTGGCAACGCCAATCAGCAACGACTGTTTGCCCGCCAGTTG
TTGTGCCACGCGGTTGGGAATGTAATTCAGCTCCGCCATCGCCGCTTCCACTTTTTCCCGCGTTTTCGCA
GAAACGTGGCTGGCCTGGTTCACCACGCGGGAAACGGTCTGATAAGAGACACCGGCATACTCTGCGACAT
CGTATAACGTTACTGGTTTCACATTCACCACCCTGAATTGACTCTCTTCCGGGCGCTATCATGCCATACC
GCGAAAGGTTTTGCGCCATTCGATGGTGTCCGGGATCTCGACGCTCTCCCTTATGCGACTCCTGCATTAG
GAAATTAATACGACTCACTATA
