>Addgene plasmid #70703 | MSP2262 | addgene partial sequence | sequence record 131904 | LacI-R 5'-GGCATACTCTGCGACATCGT-3'
GGTGTCCGGGATCTCGACGCTCTCCCTTATGCGACTCCTGCATTAGGAAATTAATACGACTCACTATAGG
GGAATTGTGAGCGGATAACAATTCCCCTGTAGAAATAATTTTGTTTAACTTTAATAAGGAGATATACCAT
GGGCAAACGGAACTACATCCTGGGGCTTGCCATTGGGATAACCAGCGTTGGCTACGGAATTATTGATTAT
GAGACACGCGATGTGATTGACGCCGGGGTTAGGCTGTTCAAAGAGGCCAACGTTGAAAACAACGAGGGAA
GACGGAGTAAGCGCGGAGCA
