>Addgene plasmid #70703 | MSP2262 | addgene partial sequence | sequence record 131905 | CAT-F 5'-GTTTGTGATGGCTTCCATGTC-3'
CTGCGATGAGTGGCAGGGCGGGGCGTAATTTTTTTAAGGCAGTTATTGGTGCCCTTAAACGCCTGGTTGC
TACGCCTGAATAAGTGATAATAAGCGGATGAATGGCAGAAATTCGAAAGCAAATTCGACCCGGTCGTCGG
TTCAGGGCAGGGTCGTTAAATAGCCGCTTATGTCTATTGCTGGTTTACCGGTTTATTGACTACCGGAAGC
AGTGTGACCGTGTGCTTCTCAAATGCCTGAGGTTTCAGCAAAAAACCCCTCAAGACCCGTTTAGAGGCCC
CAAGGGGTTATGCTAGTTATTGCTCAGCGGAAAAAAAATCTCGCCAACAAGTTGACGAGATAAACACGGC
ATTTTGCCTTGTTTTAGTAGATTCTGTAATTTTCATTACAGAGTACTAAAACCCGGCAAGCTGCCCGTGC
CCCTATAGTGAGTCGTATTAATTTCGATTATGCGGCCGTGTACAATACGATTACTTTCTGTTCGACTTAA
GCATTATGCGGCCGCTTTACTTGTCATCGTCATCCTTGTAATCGATGTCATGATCTTTATAATCACCGTC
ATGGTCTTTGTAGTCGCTCGAGACTTTCCTCTTCTTCTTGGGGGATCCACCTTTTTTAATGATTTGTGGG
TGCTTCTTTGACTTCACTTCATAGAGATTCCCCAGGATATCGGTAGAGTACTTTTTTATTGACTGAGTTT
TAGATGCGATTGTCTTGATGATGCGAGGCGGCCGTTTATCATTCATGTTTTCGAGATACTCCCGGTAGGT
AATGTCTATCATATTGACTTCGATCCTGTTCAGCAAGTCATTGTTCACACCAATGACGCGATAAAGCTCT
CCATTGATCTTGATGAGATCGTTATTATA
